Addgene plasmid #114095: pCAG-hAsCas12a-enRR(E174R/S542R/K607R)-NLS(nucleoplasmin)-3xHA (AAS1077)
Purpose: CAG promoter expression plasmid for human codon optimized AsCas12a-enRR(E174R/S542R/K607R) nuclease with C-terminal NLS and HA tag
Depositing lab: Keith Joung & Benjamin Kleinstiver. Depositing organization: Massachusetts General Hospital. Publication: Engineered CRISPR-Cas12a variants with increased activities and improved targeting ranges for gene, epigenetic and base editing. Kleinstiver BP, Sousa AA, Walton RT, Tak YE, Hsu JY, Clement K, Welch MM, Horng JE, Malagon-Lopez J, Scarfo I, Maus MV, Pinello L, Aryee MJ, Joung JK. Nat Biotechnol. 2019 Feb 11. pii: 10.1038/s41587-018-0011-0. doi: 10.1038/s41587-018-0011-0. PubMed 30742127.
Backbone
  Vector backbone: pCAG-CFP
  Backbone manufacturer: Cepko Lab (Addgene plasmid #11179)
  Vector type: Mammalian Expression
Growth in bacteria
  Bacterial resistance: Ampicillin, 100 μg/mL
  Growth temperature: 37°C
  Growth strain: DH5alpha
  Copy number: High Copy
Gene/Insert
  Gene/Insert name: human codon optimized AsCas12a-RR (E174R/S542R/K607R) (alt name: AAS1077)
  Species: Synthetic
  Mutation: E174R, S542R and K607R
  Tag / fusion protein: NLS(nucleoplasmin) and 3xHA (C terminal on insert)
  Cloning method: Gibson Cloning
Terms and licenses: Academic/Nonprofit Terms; Industry Terms: Not Available to Industry
How to cite: pCAG-hAsCas12a-enRR(E174R/S542R/K607R)-NLS(nucleoplasmin)-3xHA (AAS1077) was a gift from Keith Joung & Benjamin Kleinstiver (Addgene plasmid # 114095 ; http://n2t.net/addgene:114095 ; RRID:Addgene_114095)
