[The description below was written by a language model from this plasmid's Addgene catalogue record and pLannotate feature annotations shown in this document.]
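Description:
pCAG-hAsCas12a-enRR(E174R/S542R/K607R)-NLS(nucleoplasmin)-3xHA (AAS1077) is an 8.9 kb mammalian expression plasmid built on the pCAG-CFP backbone, with the nuclease coding sequence introduced by Gibson cloning. It is propagated in E. coli as a high-copy plasmid through a ColE1/pUC-type origin and selected with ampicillin via the β-lactamase gene and its native promoter. The backbone also carries remnants of lac regulatory sequences, and an SV40 origin of replication with an adjacent SV40 poly(A) signal; the SV40 ori can support episomal replication in cells expressing large T antigen. No mammalian selection marker is annotated.

The payload is a human codon-optimized Cas12a (Cpf1) from Acidaminococcus sp. BV3L6 carrying three arginine substitutions, E174R, S542R and K607R, which define the "enRR" variant. The associated publication concerns engineered Cas12a variants with increased activity and broadened targeting range. Expression is driven by the composite CAG promoter, annotated here as the CMV immediate-early enhancer, the chicken β-actin promoter and a chimeric β-actin/β-globin intron, which together give strong constitutive transcription in many mammalian cell types. The open reading frame is fused at its C terminus to a bipartite nucleoplasmin nuclear localization signal, directing the nuclease to the nucleus, followed by a 3xHA epitope tag for antibody-based detection. Transcripts terminate at a rabbit β-globin polyadenylation signal; the short "HBB" hit upstream of it most likely reflects globin-derived 3′ sequence rather than a functional coding region.

The plasmid encodes only the nuclease, with no crRNA cassette annotated, so a guide must be supplied separately for genome-editing experiments in mammalian cells.
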