Features (pLannotate 1.2.2; 20 found; start..end, strand, type, name):
      5..384     +  enhancer       CMV enhancer: human cytomegalovirus immediate early enhancer
    386..661     +  promoter       chicken β-actin promoter: No description available
    662..1678    +  intron         chimeric intron: chimera between introns from chicken β-actin and rabbit β-globin
   1727..1763    +  misc_feature   MCS (fragment): multiple cloning site
   1777..5697    +  CDS            AsCpf1: CRISPR-associated protein from Acidaminococcus sp. BV3L6 (Zetsche et al., 2015)
   5698..5745    +  CDS            nucleoplasmin NLS: bipartite nuclear localization signal from nucleoplasmin
   5752..5832    +  CDS            3xHA: three tandem HA epitope tags
   5845..5916    +  CDS            HBB (fragment): HBB_PONPY - Experimental evidence at transcript level: Swiss-Prot protein existence level 2. Involved in oxygen transport from the lung to the various peripheral tissues. From Pongo pygmaeus (Bornean orangutan).
   5987..6042    +  polyA_signal   β-globin poly(A) signal: rabbit β-globin polyadenylation signal (Gil and Proudfoot, 1987)
   6427..6443    -  protein_bind   lac operator: The lac repressor binds to the lac operator to inhibit transcription in E. coli. This inhibition can be relieved by adding lactose or isopropyl-β-D-thiogalactopyranoside (IPTG). lac repressor encoded by lacI
   6451..6481    -  promoter       lac promoter: promoter for the E. coli lac operon
   6496..6517    -  protein_bind   CAP binding site: CAP binding activates transcription in the presence of cAMP. E. coli catabolite activator protein
   6530..6569    -  CDS            lacI (fragment): lac repressor; lacI; The lac repressor binds to the lac operator to inhibit transcription in E. coli. This inhibition can be relieved by adding lactose or isopropyl-β-D-thiogalactopyranoside (IPTG).
   6576..6598    +  promoter       SV40 promoter (fragment): SV40 enhancer and early promoter
   6622..6757    +  rep_origin     SV40 ori: SV40 origin of replication
   6777..6911    +  polyA_signal   SV40 poly(A) signal: SV40 polyadenylation signal
   6913..6967    -  CDS            lacI (fragment): lac repressor; lacI; The lac repressor binds to the lac operator to inhibit transcription in E. coli. This inhibition can be relieved by adding lactose or isopropyl-β-D-thiogalactopyranoside (IPTG).
   7150..7738    -  rep_origin     ori: high-copy-number ColE1/pMB1/pBR322/pUC origin of replication
   7909..8769    -  CDS            AmpR: β-lactamase; bla; confers resistance to ampicillin, carbenicillin, and related antibiotics
   8770..8874    -  promoter       AmpR promoter: bla
>Addgene plasmid #114095 | pCAG-hAsCas12a-enRR(E174R/S542R/K607R)-NLS(nucleoplasmin)-3xHA (AAS1077) | addgene full sequence | sequence record 220556 | Addgene NGS Result
GGTCGACATTGATTATTGACTAGTTATTAATAGTAATCAATTACGGGGTCATTAGTTCATAGCCCATATA
TGGAGTTCCGCGTTACATAACTTACGGTAAATGGCCCGCCTGGCTGACCGCCCAACGACCCCCGCCCATT
GACGTCAATAATGACGTATGTTCCCATAGTAACGCCAATAGGGACTTTCCATTGACGTCAATGGGTGGAG
TATTTACGGTAAACTGCCCACTTGGCAGTACATCAAGTGTATCATATGCCAAGTACGCCCCCTATTGACG
TCAATGACGGTAAATGGCCCGCCTGGCATTATGCCCAGTACATGACCTTATGGGACTTTCCTACTTGGCA
GTACATCTACGTATTAGTCATCGCTATTACCATGGTCGAGGTGAGCCCCACGTTCTGCTTCACTCTCCCC
ATCTCCCCCCCCTCCCCACCCCCAATTTTGTATTTATTTATTTTTTAATTATTTTGTGCAGCGATGGGGG
CGGGGGGGGGGGGGGSGCGCGCCAGGCGGGGCGGGGCGGGGCGAGGGGCGGGGCGGGGCGAGGCGGAGAG
GTGCGGCGGCAGCCAATCAGAGCGGCGCGCTCCGAAAGTTTCCTTTTATGGCGAGGCGGCGGCGGCGGCG
GCCCTATAAAAAGCGAAGCGCGCGGCGGGCGGGAGTCGCTGCGCGCTGCCTTCGCCCCGTGCCCCGCTCC
GCCGCCGCCTCGCGCCGCCCGCCCCGGCTCTGACTGACCGCGTTACTCCCACAGGTGAGCGGGCGGGACG
GCCCTTCTCCTCCGGGCTGTAATTAGCGCTTGGTTTAATGACGGCTTGTTTCTTTTCTGTGGCTGCGTGA
AAGCCTTGAGGGGCTCCGGGAGGGCCCTTTGTGCGGGGGGAGCGGCTCGGGGGGTGCGTGCGTGTGTGTG
TGCGTGGGGAGCGCCGCGTGCGGCTCCGCGCTGCCCGGCGGCTGTGAGCGCTGCGGGCGCGGCGCGGGGC
TTTGTGCGCTCCGCAGTGTGCGCGAGGGGAGCGCGGCCGGGGGCGGTGCCCCGCGGTGCGGGGGGGGCTG
CGAGGGGAACAAAGGCTGCGTGCGGGGTGTGTGCGTGGGGGGGTGAGCAGGGGGTGTGGGCGCGTCGGTC
GGGCTGCAACCCCCCCTGCACCCCCCTCCCCGAGTTGCTGAGCACGGCCCGGCTTCGGGTGCGGGGCTCC
GTACGGGGCGTGGCGCGGGGCTCGCCGTGCCGGGCGGGGGGTGGCGGCAGGTGGGGGTGCCGGGCGGGGC
GGGGCCGCCTCGGGCCGGGGAGGGCTCGGGGGAGGGGCGCGGCGGCCCCCGGAGCGCCGGCGGCTGTCGA
GGCGCGGCGAGCCGCAGCCATTGCCTTTTATGGTAATCGTGCGAGAGGGCGCAGGGACTTCCTTTGTCCC
AAATCTGTGCGGAGCCGAAATCTGGGAGGCGCCGCCGCACCCCCTCTAGCGGGCGCGGGGCGAAGCGGTG
CGGCGCCGGCAGGAAGGAAATGGGCGGGGAGGGCCTTCGTGCGTCGCCGCGCCGCCGTCCCCTTCTCCCT
CTCCAGCCTCGGGGCTGTCCGCGGGGGGACGGCTGCCTTCGGGGGGGACGGGGCAGGGCGGGGTTCGGCT
TCTGGCGTGTGACCGGCGGCTCTAGAGCCTCTGCTAACCATGTTCATGCCTTCTTCTTTTTCCTACAGCT
CCTGGGCAACGTGCTGGTTATTGTGCTGTCTCATCATTTTGGCAAAGAATTCTGCAGTCGACGGTACCGC
GGGCCCGGGATCCACCGGTCGCCACCATGACACAGTTCGAGGGCTTTACCAACCTGTATCAGGTGAGCAA
GACACTGCGGTTTGAGCTGATCCCACAGGGCAAGACCCTGAAGCACATCCAGGAGCAGGGCTTCATCGAG
GAGGACAAGGCCCGCAATGATCACTACAAGGAGCTGAAGCCCATCATCGATCGGATCTACAAGACCTATG
CCGACCAGTGCCTGCAGCTGGTGCAGCTGGATTGGGAGAACCTGAGCGCCGCCATCGACTCCTATAGAAA
GGAGAAAACCGAGGAGACAAGGAACGCCCTGATCGAGGAGCAGGCCACATATCGCAATGCCATCCACGAC
TACTTCATCGGCCGGACAGACAACCTGACCGATGCCATCAATAAGAGACACGCCGAGATCTACAAGGGCC
TGTTCAAGGCCGAGCTGTTTAATGGCAAGGTGCTGAAGCAGCTGGGCACCGTGACCACAACCGAGCACGA
GAACGCCCTGCTGCGGAGCTTCGACAAGTTTACAACCTACTTCTCCGGCTTTTATAGAAACAGGAAGAAC
GTGTTCAGCGCCGAGGATATCAGCACAGCCATCCCACACCGCATCGTGCAGGACAACTTCCCCAAGTTTA
AGGAGAATTGTCACATCTTCACACGCCTGATCACCGCCGTGCCCAGCCTGCGGGAGCACTTTGAGAACGT
GAAGAAGGCCATCGGCATCTTCGTGAGCACCTCCATCGAGGAGGTGTTTTCCTTCCCTTTTTATAACCAG
CTGCTGACACAGACCCAGATCGACCTGTATAACCAGCTGCTGGGAGGAATCTCTCGGGAGGCAGGCACCG
AGAAGATCAAGGGCCTGAACGAGGTGCTGAATCTGGCCATCCAGAAGAATGATGAGACAGCCCACATCAT
CGCCTCCCTGCCACACAGATTCATCCCCCTGTTTAAGCAGATCCTGTCCGATAGGAACACCCTGTCTTTC
ATCCTGGAGGAGTTTAAGAGCGACGAGGAAGTGATCCAGTCCTTCTGCAAGTACAAGACACTGCTGAGAA
ACGAGAACGTGCTGGAGACAGCCGAGGCCCTGTTTAACGAGCTGAACAGCATCGACCTGACACACATCTT
CATCAGCCACAAGAAGCTGGAGACAATCAGCAGCGCCCTGTGCGACCACTGGGATACACTGAGGAATGCC
CTGTATGAGCGGAGAATCTCCGAGCTGACAGGCAAGATCACCAAGTCTGCCAAGGAGAAGGTGCAGCGCA
GCCTGAAGCACGAGGATATCAACCTGCAGGAGATCATCTCTGCCGCAGGCAAGGAGCTGAGCGAGGCCTT
CAAGCAGAAAACCAGCGAGATCCTGTCCCACGCACACGCCGCCCTGGATCAGCCACTGCCTACAACCCTG
AAGAAGCAGGAGGAGAAGGAGATCCTGAAGTCTCAGCTGGACAGCCTGCTGGGCCTGTACCACCTGCTGG
ACTGGTTTGCCGTGGATGAGTCCAACGAGGTGGACCCCGAGTTCTCTGCCCGGCTGACCGGCATCAAGCT
GGAGATGGAGCCTTCTCTGAGCTTCTACAACAAGGCCAGAAATTATGCCACCAAGAAGCCCTACTCCGTG
GAGAAGTTCAAGCTGAACTTTCAGATGCCTACACTGGCCAGAGGCTGGGACGTGAATAAGGAGAAGAACA
ATGGCGCCATCCTGTTTGTGAAGAACGGCCTGTACTATCTGGGCATCATGCCAAAGCAGAAGGGCAGGTA
TAAGGCCCTGAGCTTCGAGCCCACAGAGAAAACCAGCGAGGGCTTTGATAAGATGTACTATGACTACTTC
CCTGATGCCGCCAAGATGATCCCAAGATGCAGCACCCAGCTGAAGGCCGTGACAGCCCACTTTCAGACCC
ACACAACCCCCATCCTGCTGTCCAACAATTTCATCGAGCCTCTGGAGATCACAAAGGAGATCTACGACCT
GAACAATCCTGAGAAGGAGCCAAAGAAGTTTCAGACAGCCTACGCCAAGAAAACCGGCGACCAGAAGGGC
TACAGAGAGGCCCTGTGCAAGTGGATCGACTTCACAAGGGATTTTCTGTCCAAGTATACCAAGACAACCT
CTATCGATCTGTCTAGCCTGCGGCCATCCTCTCAGTATAAGGACCTGGGCGAGTACTATGCCGAGCTGAA
TCCCCTGCTGTACCACATCAGCTTCCAGAGAATCGCCGAGAAGGAGATCATGGATGCCGTGGAGACAGGC
AAGCTGTACCTGTTCCAGATCTATAACAAGGACTTTGCCAAGGGCCACCACGGCAAGCCTAATCTGCACA
CACTGTATTGGACCGGCCTGTTTTCTCCAGAGAACCTGGCCAAGACAAGCATCAAGCTGAATGGCCAGGC
CGAGCTGTTCTACCGCCCTAAGTCCAGGATGAAGAGGATGGCACACCGGCTGGGAGAGAAGATGCTGAAC
AAGAAGCTGAAGGATCAGAAAACCCCAATCCCCGACACCCTGTACCAGGAGCTGTACGACTATGTGAATC
ACAGACTGTCCCACGACCTGTCTGATGAGGCCAGGGCCCTGCTGCCCAACGTGATCACCAAGGAGGTGTC
TCACGAGATCATCAAGGATAGGCGCTTTACCAGCGACAAGTTCTTTTTCCACGTGCCTATCACACTGAAC
TATCAGGCCGCCAATTCCCCATCTAAGTTCAACCAGAGGGTGAATGCCTACCTGAAGGAGCACCCCGAGA
CACCTATCATCGGCATCGATCGGGGCGAGAGAAACCTGATCTATATCACAGTGATCGACTCCACCGGCAA
GATCCTGGAGCAGCGGAGCCTGAACACCATCCAGCAGTTTGATTACCAGAAGAAGCTGGACAACAGGGAG
AAGGAGAGGGTGGCAGCAAGGCAGGCCTGGTCTGTGGTGGGCACAATCAAGGATCTGAAGCAGGGCTATC
TGAGCCAGGTCATCCACGAGATCGTGGACCTGATGATCCACTACCAGGCCGTGGTGGTGCTGGAGAACCT
GAATTTCGGCTTTAAGAGCAAGAGGACCGGCATCGCCGAGAAGGCCGTGTACCAGCAGTTCGAGAAGATG
CTGATCGATAAGCTGAATTGCCTGGTGCTGAAGGACTATCCAGCAGAGAAAGTGGGAGGCGTGCTGAACC
CATACCAGCTGACAGACCAGTTCACCTCCTTTGCCAAGATGGGCACCCAGTCTGGCTTCCTGTTTTACGT
GCCTGCCCCATATACATCTAAGATCGATCCCCTGACCGGCTTCGTGGACCCCTTCGTGTGGAAAACCATC
AAGAATCACGAGAGCCGCAAGCACTTCCTGGAGGGCTTCGACTTTCTGCACTACGACGTGAAAACCGGCG
ACTTCATCCTGCACTTTAAGATGAACAGAAATCTGTCCTTCCAGAGGGGCCTGCCCGGCTTTATGCCTGC
ATGGGATATCGTGTTCGAGAAGAACGAGACACAGTTTGACGCCAAGGGCACCCCTTTCATCGCCGGCAAG
AGAATCGTGCCAGTGATCGAGAATCACAGATTCACCGGCAGATACCGGGACCTGTATCCTGCCAACGAGC
TGATCGCCCTGCTGGAGGAGAAGGGCATCGTGTTCAGGGATGGCTCCAACATCCTGCCAAAGCTGCTGGA
GAATGACGATTCTCACGCCATCGACACCATGGTGGCCCTGATCCGCAGCGTGCTGCAGATGCGGAACTCC
AATGCCGCCACAGGCGAGGACTATATCAACAGCCCCGTGCGCGATCTGAATGGCGTGTGCTTCGACTCCC
GGTTTCAGAACCCAGAGTGGCCCATGGACGCCGATGCCAATGGCGCCTACCACATCGCCCTGAAGGGCCA
GCTGCTGCTGAATCACCTGAAGGAGAGCAAGGATCTGAAGCTGCAGAACGGCATCTCCAATCAGGACTGG
CTGGCCTACATCCAGGAGCTGCGCAACAAAAGGCCGGCGGCCACGAAAAAGGCCGGCCAGGCAAAAAAGA
AAAAGGGATCCTACCCATACGATGTTCCAGATTACGCTTATCCCTACGACGTGCCTGATTATGCATACCC
ATATGATGTCCCCGACTATGCCTAAAGCGGCCGCACTCCTCAGGTGCAGGCTGCCTATCAGAAGGTGGTG
GCTGGTGTGGCCAATGCCCTGGCTCACAAATACCACTGAGATCTTTTTCCCTCTGCCAAAAATTATGGGG
ACATCATGAAGCCCCTTGAGCATCTGACTTCTGGCTAATAAAGGAAATTTATTTTCATTGCAATAGTGTG
TTGGAATTTTTTGTGTCTCTCACTCGGAAGGACATATGGGAGGGCAAATCATTTAAAACATCAGAATGAG
TATTTGGTTTAGAGTTTGGCAACATATGCCCATATGCTGGCTGCCATGAACAAAGGTTGGCTATAAAGAG
GTCATCAGTATATGAAACAGCCCCCTGCTGTCCATTCCTTATTCCATAGAAAAGCCTTGACTTGAGGTTA
GATTTTTTTTATATTTTGTTTTGTGTTATTTTTTTCTTTAACATCCCTAAAATTTTCCTTACATGTTTTA
CTAGCCAGATTTTTCCTCCTCTCCTGACTACTCCCAGTCATAGCTGTCCCTCTTCTCTTATGGAGATCCC
TCGACCTGCAGCCCAAGCTTGGCGTAATCATGGTCATAGCTGTTTCCTGTGTGAAATTGTTATCCGCTCA
CAATTCCACACAACATACGAGCCGGAAGCATAAAGTGTAAAGCCTGGGGTGCCTAATGAGTGAGCTAACT
CACATTAATTGCGTTGCGCTCACTGCCCGCTTTCCAGTCGGGAAACCTGTCGTGCCAGCGGATCCGCATC
TCAATTAGTCAGCAACCATAGTCCCGCCCCTAACTCCGCCCATCCCGCCCCTAACTCCGCCCAGTTCCGC
CCATTCTCCGCCCCATGGCTGACTAATTTTTTTTATTTATGCAGAGGCCGAGGCCGCCTCGGCCTCTGAG
CTATTCCAGAAGTAGTGAGGAGGCTTTTTTGGAGGCCTAGGCTTTTGCAAAAAGCTAACTTGTTTATTGC
AGCTTATAATGGTTACAAATAAAGCAATAGCATCACAAATTTCACAAATAAAGCATTTTTTTCACTGCAT
TCTAGTTGTGGTTTGTCCAAACTCATCAATGTATCTTATCATGTCTGGATCCGCTGCATTAATGAATCGG
CCAACGCGCGGGGAGAGGCGGTTTGCGTATTGGGCGCTCTTCCGCTTCCTCGCTCACTGACTCGCTGCGC
TCGGTCGTTCGGCTGCGGCGAGCGGTATCAGCTCACTCAAAGGCGGTAATACGGTTATCCACAGAATCAG
GGGATAACGCAGGAAAGAACATGTGAGCAAAAGGCCAGCAAAAGGCCAGGAACCGTAAAAAGGCCGCGTT
GCTGGCGTTTTTCCATAGGCTCCGCCCCCCTGACGAGCATCACAAAAATCGACGCTCAAGTCAGAGGTGG
CGAAACCCGACAGGACTATAAAGATACCAGGCGTTTCCCCCTGGAAGCTCCCTCGTGCGCTCTCCTGTTC
CGACCCTGCCGCTTACCGGATACCTGTCCGCCTTTCTCCCTTCGGGAAGCGTGGCGCTTTCTCATAGCTC
ACGCTGTAGGTATCTCAGTTCGGTGTAGGTCGTTCGCTCCAAGCTGGGCTGTGTGCACGAACCCCCCGTT
CAGCCCGACCGCTGCGCCTTATCCGGTAACTATCGTCTTGAGTCCAACCCGGTAAGACACGACTTATCGC
CACTGGCAGCAGCCACTGGTAACAGGATTAGCAGAGCGAGGTATGTAGGCGGTGCTACAGAGTTCTTGAA
GTGGTGGCCTAACTACGGCTACACTAGAAGAACAGTATTTGGTATCTGCGCTCTGCTGAAGCCAGTTACC
TTCGGAAAAAGAGTTGGTAGCTCTTGATCCGGCAAACAAACCACCGCTGGTAGCGGTGGTTTTTTTGTTT
GCAAGCAGCAGATTACGCGCAGAAAAAAAGGATCTCAAGAAGATCCTTTGATCTTTTCTACGGGGTCTGA
CGCTCAGTGGAACGAAAACTCACGTTAAGGGATTTTGGTCATGAGATTATCAAAAAGGATCTTCACCTAG
ATCCTTTTAAATTAAAAATGAAGTTTTAAATCAATCTAAAGTATATATGAGTAAACTTGGTCTGACAGTT
ACCAATGCTTAATCAGTGAGGCACCTATCTCAGCGATCTGTCTATTTCGTTCATCCATAGTTGCCTGACT
CCCCGTCGTGTAGATAACTACGATACGGGAGGGCTTACCATCTGGCCCCAGTGCTGCAATGATACCGCGA
GACCCACGCTCACCGGCTCCAGATTTATCAGCAATAAACCAGCCAGCCGGAAGGGCCGAGCGCAGAAGTG
GTCCTGCAACTTTATCCGCCTCCATCCAGTCTATTAATTGTTGCCGGGAAGCTAGAGTAAGTAGTTCGCC
AGTTAATAGTTTGCGCAACGTTGTTGCCATTGCTACAGGCATCGTGGTGTCACGCTCGTCGTTTGGTATG
GCTTCATTCAGCTCCGGTTCCCAACGATCAAGGCGAGTTACATGATCCCCCATGTTGTGCAAAAAAGCGG
TTAGCTCCTTCGGTCCTCCGATCGTTGTCAGAAGTAAGTTGGCCGCAGTGTTATCACTCATGGTTATGGC
AGCACTGCATAATTCTCTTACTGTCATGCCATCCGTAAGATGCTTTTCTGTGACTGGTGAGTACTCAACC
AAGTCATTCTGAGAATAGTGTATGCGGCGACCGAGTTGCTCTTGCCCGGCGTCAATACGGGATAATACCG
CGCCACATAGCAGAACTTTAAAAGTGCTCATCATTGGAAAACGTTCTTCGGGGCGAAAACTCTCAAGGAT
CTTACCGCTGTTGAGATCCAGTTCGATGTAACCCACTCGTGCACCCAACTGATCTTCAGCATCTTTTACT
TTCACCAGCGTTTCTGGGTGAGCAAAAACAGGAAGGCAAAATGCCGCAAAAAAGGGAATAAGGGCGACAC
GGAAATGTTGAATACTCATACTCTTCCTTTTTCAATATTATTGAAGCATTTATCAGGGTTATTGTCTCAT
GAGCGGATACATATTTGAATGTATTTAGAAAAATAAACAAATAGGGGTTCCGCGCACATTTCCCCGAAAA
GTGCCACCTG
